>Addgene plasmid #71243 | pHsp83-NLS-HA-2xPCP-2xGFP | depositor full sequence | sequence record 132231 | pHsp83-NLS-HA-2xPCP-2xGFP sequence 12644 bps
ATCTTTAACGGGGAACTTGAAGAAGTGCATATTGGGGTTGCGGCTAGAACCCACCGGACAATCACGAAAA
CAACACTTAGTGCCGCCCATTTGTTTAAATATAAGCAAACAACTTTTATGTTATTAGTGGTGGAAGTGTT
AGCGTCAGCTGGTGATATCGATGGGAGGCATCGATAACAGAATTGACCGAAACCAAATGATCGATATGAC
ACTTCTTAATTAATGAGAGATTTTTTACTTGACTGGGCTTGTAGCAGGTTTTGCACAGAAGCAATTATTT
TCCGGAATGTGAAATGTCTGCTTTTTAGCTAATTACAACAAAAACTTTCCAATTTTTGTTCCCCAAACCC
ACTCAAGTGATTTCAAATTTTACCGTCCGCTTAAAATGGAACTAGTTTATTCCAGAGGAACCAGCTTGCA
CCACCAAGTCTCTGAAACTCTGGAAATATCGATAGTCTGGTGGAGAAAAGTATTCATAAATATAAATAAA
AATTAACAGGTCATAAGCTGATTTGTTTATTATTTACTGTTAAAACAAGTAAAATAATATTGGGAACAAT
TAAATTTTCCATTTTCCTAATTACAGTATAAGCCTAGTGGGCGTTTTGATATCCAATTGTAATGTTTTAA
GCAATCCCAGTGGGCTTTGCTCAATCGTTCGGACCACTTAGACGAATTTCCACCAAACTTAGTTCAGTAT
AATTTTTGAATTCGCCCGCACAGGTTGCGCACTTTTCGACCGTATCACAACACTGATCTACCCTAGTATT
CACAGGAAGTTGCATCCCTGGCATCCAGAAGCCTCTAGAAGTTTCTAGAGACTTCCAGTTCGGGTCGGGT
TTTTCTATAAAAGCAGACGCGCGGCGTTTGCCGGTTCGAGTCTTGAAAAAAATTTCGTATCAAGCTAGCT
TATCGATACCGTCGACCTCGAGGGGGGGCCCGGTACATCGAATTCCTGCAGCCCGGGGGATCGATCCACC
GCGGCCGCAATGGGCCCAAAAAAGAAAAGAAAAGTTGGCTACCCCTACGACGTGCCCGACTACGCCCTGG
AAGTTCTGTTCCAGGGGCCCCTGTTAATTAACATGCTAGCCTCCAAAACCATCGTTCTTTCGGTCGGCGA
GGCTACTCGCACTCTGACTGAGATCCAGTCCACCGCAGACCGTCAGATCTTCGAAGAGAAGGTCGGGCCT
CTGGTGGGTCGGCTGCGCCTCACGGCTTCGCTCCGTCAAAACGGAGCCAAGACCGCGTATCGCGTCAACC
TAAAACTGGATCAGGCGGACGTCGTTGATTCCGGACTTCCGAAAGTGCGCTACACTCAGGTATGGTCGCA
CGACGTGACAATCGTTGCGAATAGCACCGAGGCCTCGCGCAAATCGTTGTACGATTTGACCAAGTCCCTC
GTCGCGACCTCGCAGGTCGAAGATCTTGTCGTCAACCTTGTGCCGCTGGGCCGTGCGGATCCGCTAGCCT
CCAAAACCATCGTTCTTTCGGTCGGCGAGGCTACTCGCACTCTGACTGAGATCCAGTCCACCGCAGACCG
TCAGATCTTCGAAGAGAAGGTCGGGCCTCTGGTGGGTCGGCTGCGCCTCACGGCTTCGCTCCGTCAAAAC
GGAGCCAAGACCGCGTATCGCGTCAACCTAAAACTGGATCAGGCGGACGTCGTTGATTCCGGACTTCCGA
AAGTGCGCTACACTCAGGTATGGTCGCACGACGTGACAATCGTTGCGAATAGCACCGAGGCCTCGCGCAA
ATCGTTGTACGATTTGACCAAGTCCCTCGTCGCGACCTCGCAGGTCGAAGATCTTGTCGTCAACCTTGTG
CCGCTGGGCCGTGATTCTAGACACGTGTTGGTGAGCAAGGGCGAGGAGCTGTTCACCGGGGTGGTGCCCA
TCCTGGTCGAGCTGGACGGCGACGTAAACGGCCACAAGTTCAGCGTGTCCGGCGAGGGCGAGGGCGATGC
CACCTACGGCAAGCTGACCCTGAAGTTCATCTGCACCACCGGCAAGCTGCCCGTGCCCTGGCCCACCCTC
GTGACCACCCTGACCTACGGCGTGCAGTGCTTCAGCCGCTACCCCGACCACATGAAGCAGCACGACTTCT
TCAAGTCCGCCATGCCCGAAGGCTACGTCCAGGAGCGCACCATCTTCTTCAAGGACGACGGCAACTACAA
GACCCGCGCCGAGGTGAAGTTCGAGGGCGACACCCTGGTGAACCGCATCGAGCTGAAGGGCATCGACTTC
AAGGAGGACGGCAACATCCTGGGGCACAAGCTGGAGTACAACTACAACAGCCACAACGTCTATATCATGG
CCGACAAGCAGAAGAACGGCATCAAGGTGAACTTCAAGATCCGCCACAACATCGAGGACGGCAGCGTGCA
GCTCGCCGACCACTACCAGCAGAACACCCCCATCGGCGACGGCCCCGTGCTGCTGCCCGACAACCACTAC
CTGAGCACCCAGTCCGCCCTGAGCAAAGACCCCAACGAGAAGCGCGATCACATGGTCCTGCTGGAGTTCG
TGACCGCCGCCGGGATCACTCTCGGCATGGACGAGCTGTACAAGGGCACAGGCAGCACCGGTTCAGGTTC
ATCAGGCACAGCTAGTTCATTGGTGAGCAAGGGCGAGGAGCTGTTCACCGGGGTGGTGCCCATCCTGGTC
GAGCTGGACGGCGACGTAAACGGCCACAAGTTCAGCGTGTCCGGCGAGGGCGAGGGCGATGCCACCTACG
GCAAGCTGACCCTGAAGTTCATCTGCACCACCGGCAAGCTGCCCGTGCCCTGGCCCACCCTCGTGACCAC
CCTGACCTACGGCGTGCAGTGCTTCAGCCGCTACCCCGACCACATGAAGCAGCACGACTTCTTCAAGTCC
GCCATGCCCGAAGGCTACGTCCAGGAGCGCACCATCTTCTTCAAGGACGACGGCAACTACAAGACCCGCG
CCGAGGTGAAGTTCGAGGGCGACACCCTGGTGAACCGCATCGAGCTGAAGGGCATCGACTTCAAGGAGGA
CGGCAACATCCTGGGGCACAAGCTGGAGTACAACTACAACAGCCACAACGTCTATATCATGGCCGACAAG
CAGAAGAACGGCATCAAGGTGAACTTCAAGATCCGCCACAACATCGAGGACGGCAGCGTGCAGCTCGCCG
ACCACTACCAGCAGAACACCCCCATCGGCGACGGCCCCGTGCTGCTGCCCGACAACCACTACCTGAGCAC
CCAGTCCGCCCTGAGCAAAGACCCCAACGAGAAGCGCGATCACATGGTCCTGCTGGAGTTCGTGACCGCC
GCCGGGATCACTCTCGGCATGGACGAGCTGTACAAGTAAACGCGTGGCCGGTACCTCTAGAGTCGACCTC
GAACGTTAACGTTAACGTAACGTTAACTCGAGGAGCTTGATAACATTATACCTAAACCCATGGTCAAGAG
TAAACATTTCTGCCTTTGAAGTTGAGAACACAATTAAGCATCCCCTGGTTAAACCTGACATTCATACTTG
TTAATAGCGCCATAAACATAGCACCAATTCGAAGAATACTTGTTAATAGCGCCATAAACATAGCACCAAT
TTCGAAGAAACTCAGTTAAAAGCAATTAGCAATTAGCAATTAGCAATAACTCTGCTGACTTCAAAACGAG
AAGAGTTGCAAGTATTTGTAAGGCACAGTTTATAGACCACCGACGGCTCATTAGGGCTCGTCATGTAACT
AAGCGCGGTGAAACCCAATTGAACATATAGTGGAATTATTATTATCAATGGGGAAGATTTAACCCTCAGG
TAGCAAAGTAATTTAATTGCAAATAGAGAGTCCTAAGACTAAATAATATATTTAAAAATCTGGCCCTTTG
ACCTTGCTTGTCAGGTGCATTTGGGTTCAATCGTAAGTTGCTTCTATATAAACACTTTCCCCATCCCCGC
AATAATGAAGAATACCGCAGAATAAAGAGAGATTTGCAACAAAAAATAAAGGCATTGCGAAAACTTTTTA
TGGGGGATCATTACACTCGGGCCTACGGTTACAATTCCCAGCCACTTAAGCGACAAGTTTGGCCAACAAT
CCATCTAATAGCTAATAGCGCAATCACTGGTAATCGCAAGAGTATATAGGCAATAGAACCCATGGATTTG
ACCAAAGGTAACCGAGACAATGGAGAAGCAAGAGGATTTCAAACTGAACACCCACAGTGCTGTGTACTAC
CACTGGCGCGTTTGGGAGCTCACTGGCCTGATGCGTCCTCCGGGCGTTTCAAGCCTGCTTTACGTGGTAT
ACTCCATTACGGTCAACTTGGTGGTCACCGTGCTGTTTCCCTTGAGCTTGCTGGCCAGGCTGCTGTTCAC
CACCAACATGGCCGGATTGTGCGAGAACCTGACCATAACTATTACCGATATTGTGGCCAATTTGAAGTTT
GCGAATGTGTACATGGTGAGGAAGCAGCTCCATGAGATTCGCTCTCTCCTAAGGCTCATGGACGCTAGAG
CCCGGCTGGTGGGCGATCCCGAGGAGATTTCTGCCTTGAGGAAGGAAGTGAATATCGCACAGGGCACTTT
CCGCACCTTTGCCAGTATTTTCGTATTTGGCACTACTTTGAGTTGCGTCCGCGTGGTCGTTCGCCCGGAT
CGAGAGCTCCTGTATCCGGCCTGGTTCGGCGTTGACTGGATGCACTCCACCAGAAACTATGTGCTCATCA
ATATCTACCAGCTCTTCGGCTTGATAGTGCAGGCTATACAGAACTGCGCTAGTGACTCCTATCCGCCTGC
GTTTCTCTGCCTGCTCACGGGTCATATGCGTGCTTTGGAGCTGAGGGTGCGGCGGATTGGCTGCAGCCAA
GCTTTGCGTACTCGCAAATTATTAAAAATAAAACTTTAAAAATAATTTCGTCTAATTAATATTATGAGTT
AATTCAAACCCCACGGACATGCTAAGGGTTAATCAACAATCATATCGCTGTCTCACTCAGACTCAATACG
ACACTCAGAATACTATTCCTTTCACTCGCACTTATTGCAAGCATACGTTAAGTGGATGTCTCTTGCCGAC
GGGACCACCTTATGTTATTTCATCATGGTCTGGCCATTCTCATCGTGAGCTTCCGGGTGCTCGCATATCT
GGCTCTAAGACTTCGGGCCCGACGCAAGGAGTAGCCGACATATATCCGAAATAACTGCTTGTTTTTTTTT
TTTACCATTATTACCATCGTGTTTACTGTTTATTGCCCCCTCAAAAAGCTAATGTAATTATATTTGTGCC
AATAAAAACAAGATATGACCTATAGAATACAAGTATTTCCCCTTCGAACATCCCCACAAGTAGACTTTGG
ATTTGTCTTCTAACCAAAAGACTTACACACCTGCATACCTTACATCAAAAACTCGTTTATCGCTACATAA
AACACCGGGATATATTTTTTATATACATACTTTTCAAATCGCGCGCCCTCTTCATAATTCACCTCCACCA
CACCACGTTTCGTAGTTGCTCTTTCGCTGTCTCCCACCCGCTCTCCGCAACACATTCACCTTTTGTTCGA
CGACCTTGGAGCGACTGTCGTTAGTTCCGCGCGATTCGGGTGCGGTATTTCACACCGCATATGGTGCACT
CTCAGTACAATCTGCTCTGATGCCGCATAGTTAAGCCAGCCCCGACACCCGCCAACACCCGCTGACGCGC
CCTGACGGGCTTGTCTGCTCCCGGCATCCGCTTACAGACAAGCTGTGACCGTCTCCGGGAGCTGCATGTG
TCAGAGGTTTTCACCGTCATCACCGAAACGCGCGAGACGAAAGGGCCTCGTGATACGCCTATTTTTATAG
GTTAATGTCATGATAATAATGGTTTCTTAGACGTCAGGTGGCACTTTTCGGGGAAATGTGCGCGGAACCC
CTATTTGTTTATTTTTCTAAATACATTCAAATATGTATCCGCTCATGAGACAATAACCCTGATAAATGCT
TCAATAATATTGAAAAAGGAAGAGTATGAGTATTCAACATTTCCGTGTCGCCCTTATTCCCTTTTTTGCG
GCATTTTGCCTTCCTGTTTTTGCTCACCCAGAAACGCTGGTGAAAGTAAAAGATGCTGAAGATCAGTTGG
GTGCACGAGTGGGTTACATCGAACTGGATCTCAACAGCGGTAAGATCCTTGAGAGTTTTCGCCCCGAAGA
ACGTTTTCCAATGATGAGCACTTTTAAAGTTCTGCTATGTGGCGCGGTATTATCCCGTATTGACGCCGGG
CAAGAGCAACTCGGTCGCCGCATACACTATTCTCAGAATGACTTGGTTGAGTACTCACCAGTCACAGAAA
AGCATCTTACGGATGGCATGACAGTAAGAGAATTATGCAGTGCTGCCATAACCATGAGTGATAACACTGC
GGCCAACTTACTTCTGACAACGATCGGAGGACCGAAGGAGCTAACCGCTTTTTTGCACAACATGGGGGAT
CATGTAACTCGCCTTGATCGTTGGGAACCGGAGCTGAATGAAGCCATACCAAACGACGAGCGTGACACCA
CGATGCCTGTAGCAATGGCAACAACGTTGCGCAAACTATTAACTGGCGAACTACTTACTCTAGCTTCCCG
GCAACAATTAATAGACTGGATGGAGGCGGATAAAGTTGCAGGACCACTTCTGCGCTCGGCCCTTCCGGCT
GGCTGGTTTATTGCTGATAAATCTGGAGCCGGTGAGCGTGGGTCTCGCGGTATCATTGCAGCACTGGGGC
CAGATGGTAAGCCCTCCCGTATCGTAGTTATCTACACGACGGGGAGTCAGGCAACTATGGATGAACGAAA
TAGACAGATCGCTGAGATAGGTGCCTCACTGATTAAGCATTGGTAACTGTCAGACCAAGTTTACTCATAT
ATACTTTAGATTGATTTAAAACTTCATTTTTAATTTAAAAGGATCTAGGTGAAGATCCTTTTTGATAATC
TCATGACCAAAATCCCTTAACGTGAGTTTTCGTTCCACTGAGCGTCAGACCCCGTAGAAAAGATCAAAGG
ATCTTCTTGAGATCCTTTTTTTCTGCGCGTAATCTGCTGCTTGCAAACAAAAAAACCACCGCTACCAGCG
GTGGTTTGTTTGCCGGATCAAGAGCTACCAACTCTTTTTCCGAAGGTAACTGGCTTCAGCAGAGCGCAGA
TACCAAATACTGTTCTTCTAGTGTAGCCGTAGTTAGGCCACCACTTCAAGAACTCTGTAGCACCGCCTAC
ATACCTCGCTCTGCTAATCCTGTTACCAGTGGCTGCTGCCAGTGGCGATAAGTCGTGTCTTACCGGGTTG
GACTCAAGACGATAGTTACCGGATAAGGCGCAGCGGTCGGGCTGAACGGGGGGTTCGTGCACACAGCCCA
GCTTGGAGCGAACGACCTACACCGAACTGAGATACCTACAGCGTGAGCTATGAGAAAGCGCCACGCTTCC
CGAAGGGAGAAAGGCGGACAGGTATCCGGTAAGCGGCAGGGTCGGAACAGGAGAGCGCACGAGGGAGCTT
CCAGGGGGAAACGCCTGGTATCTTTATAGTCCTGTCGGGTTTCGCCACCTCTGACTTGAGCGTCGATTTT
TGTGATGCTCGTCAGGGGGGCGGAGCCTATGGAAAAACGCCTTCTTCTTGAACTCGGGCTCGGTGCCAGT
ATACCTCAAATGGTTGTCGTACCTCTCATGGTTCCGTTACGCCAACGAGGGTCTGCTGATTAACCAATGG
GCGGACGTGGAGCCGGGCGAAATTAGCTGCACATCGTCGAACACCACGTGCCCCAGTTCGGGCAAGGTCA
TCCTGGAGACGCTTAACTTCTCCGCCGCCGATCTGCCGCTGGACTACGTGGGTCTGGCCCATGATGAAAT
AACATAAGGTGGTCCCGTCGATAGCCGAAGCTTACCGAAGTATACACTTAAATTCAGTGCACGTTTGCTT
GTTGAGAGGAAAGGTTGTGTGCGGACGAATTTTTTTTTGAAAACATTAACCCTTACGTGGAATAAAAAAA
AATGAAATATTGCAAATTTTGCTGCAAAGCTGTGACTGGAGTAAAATTAATTCACGTGCCGAAGTGTGCT
ATTAAGAGAAAATTGTGGGAGCAGAGCCTTGGGTGCAGCCTTGGTGAAAACTCCCAAATTTGTGATACCC
ACTTTAATGATTCGCAGTGGAAGGCTGCACCTGCAAAAGGTCAGACATTTAAAAGGAGGCGACTCAACGC
AGATGCCGTACCTAGTAAAGTGATAGAGCCTGAACCAGAAAAGATAAAAGAAGGCTATACCAGTGGGAGT
ACACAAACAGAGTAAGTTTGAATAGTAAAAAAAATCATTTATGTAAACAATAACGTGACTGTGCGTTAGG
TCCTGTTCATTGTTTAATGAAAATAAGAGCTTGAGGGAAAAAATTCGTACTTTGGAGTACGAAATGCGTC
GTTTAGAGCAGCAGCCGAATTAATTCTAGTTCCAGTGAAATCCAAGCATTTTCTAAATTAAATGTATTCT
TATTATTATAGTTGTTATTTTTGATATATATAAACAACACTATTATGCCCACCATTTTTTTGAGATGCAT
CTACACAAGGAACAAACACTGGATGTCACTTTCAGTTCAAATTGTAACGCTAATCACTCCGAACAGGTCA
CAAAAAATTACCTTAAAAAGTCATAATATTAAATTAGAATAAATATAGCTGTGAGGGAAATATATACAAA
TATATTGGAGCAAATAAATTGTACATACAAATATTTATTACTAATTTCTATTGAGACGAAATGAACCACT
CGGAACCATTTGAGCGAACCGAATCGCGCGGAACTAACGACAGTCGCTCCAAGGTCGTCGAACAAAAGGT
GAATGTGTTGCGGAGAGCGGGTGGGAGACAGCGAAAGAGCAACTACGAAACGTGGTGTGGTGGAGGTGAA
TTATGAAGAGGGCGCGCGATTTGAAAAGTATGTATATAAAAAATATATCCCGGTGTTTTATGTAGCGATA
AACGAGTTTTTGATGTAAGGTATGCAGGTGTGTAAGTCTTTTGGTTAGAAGACAAATCCAAAGTCTACTT
GTGGGGATGTTCGAAGGGGAAATACTTGTATTCTATAGGTCATATCTTGTTTTTATTGGCACAAATATAA
TTACATTAGCTTTTTGAGGGGGCAATAAACAGTAAACACGATGGTAATAATGGTAAAAAAAAAAAACAAG
CAGTTATTTCGGATATATGTCGGCTACTCCTTGCGTCGGGCCCGAAGTCTTAGAGCCAGATATGCGAGCA
CCCGGAAGCTCACGATGAGAATGGCCAGACCCACGTAGTCCAGCGGCAGATCGGCGGCGGAGAAGTTAAG
CGTCTCCAGGATGACCTTGCCCGAACTGGGGCACGTGGTGTTCGACGATGTGCAGCTAATTTCGCCCGGC
TCCACGTCCGCCCATTGGTTAATCAGCAGACCCTCGTTGGCGTAACGGAACCATGAGAGGTACGACAACC
ATTTGAGGTATACTGGCACCGAGCCCGAGTTCAAGAAGAAGCCGCCAAAGAGCAGGAATGGTATGATAAC
CGGCGGACCCACAGACAGCGCCATCGAGGTCGAGGAGCTGGCGCAGGATATTAGATATCCGAAGGACGTT
GACACATTGGCCACCAGAGTGACCAGCGCCAGGCAGTTGAAGAAGTGCAGCACTCCGGCCCGCAGTCCGA
TCATCGGATAGGCAATCGCCGTGAAGACCAGTGGCACTGTGAGAAAAAGCGGCAATTCGGCAATCGTTTT
GCCCAGAAAGTATGTGTCACAGCGATAAAGTCGACTTCGGGCCTCCCTCATAAAAACTGGCAGCTCTGAG
GTGAACACCTAAATCGAATCGATTCATTAGAAAGTTAGTAAATTATTGAAATGCAAATGTATTCTAAACA
TGACTTACATTTATCGTGGCAAAGACGTTTTGAAAGGTCATGTTGGTCAGGAAGAGGAAGATGGCTCCGT
TGATATTCATCACACCCACTTGCGTGAGTTGTTGGCCCAAAAAGATGAGGCCAATCAAGATGGCAACCAT
CTGCAAATTAAAATGTTACTCGCATCTCATTAATATTCGCGAGTTAAATGAAATTTATTTATCTTCTGCA
AAACTATAAACTATACATCTCATTGAAAAAAACTAAGAAGGGTGTGGAATCAGGCAATTCTATCTAAAAT
CTAGCGAATTTGTTTCCAAGAATTGTAAGCGTTATATCATTTGTTTCCACTGGAACCACTCACCGTTGTC
TGAATAAGTCGCACTTTTACGAGGAGTGGTTCCTTGAGCACCGACAGCCAGGATCGCCACAGGACCGCCC
GGAACTGCATGAACCAGGTGGCCTTGTAGGTGTACCCATTCTCCGGCTGCTCCAGTGGCTTCTCCAGATT
TTTGGTGGCCAACAACTGCTCCATATCCCGGGCTACTTTGCTAATGGCAAAATTGTCGCATATCTTGGCG
ATCCGATCACGGGACTCGATCTCCCGTCCGGGCACAACGGCCAACACCTGTACGTAAAAGTCCGCCGGAT
TGTAGTTGGTAGGACACTGGGCACCCACGCTGGATAGGAGTTGAGATGCCCTTAATAAACACATCGAACT
CACTAGGAAAAGAAGTCGACGGCTTCGCTGGGAGTGCCCAAGAAAGCTACCCTGCCCTCGGCCATCAGAA
GGATCTTGTCAAAGAGCTCAAACAGCTCGGAAGACGGCTGATGAATGGTCAGGATGACGGTCTTGCCCTT
CTGCGACAGCTTCTTCAGCACCTGGACGACGCTGTGGGCGGTAAAGGAGTCCAGTCCGGAGGTGGGCTCA
TCGCAGATCAGAAGCGGCGGATCGGTTAGAGCCTCGGAGGCGAATGCCAGACGCTTCCTTTCTCCGCCGG
ACAGACCTTTCACCCTGCCGGGCACACCGATGATCGTGTGCTGACATTTGCTGAGCGAAAGCTCCTGGAT
CACCTGATCCACGCGGGCCACTCGCTGCCGATAGGTCAGATGTCGTGGCATCCGCACCATGGCTTGGAAA
ATCAGGTGTTCCCTGGCCGTTAGGGAGCCGATAAAGAGGTCATCCTGCTGGACATAGGCGCACCTGGCCT
GCATCTCCTTGGCGTCCACAGGTTGGCCATTGAGCAGTCGCATCCCGGATGGCGATACTTGGATGCCCTG
CGGCGATCGAAAGGCAAGGGCATTCAGCAGGGTCGTCTTTCCGGCACCGGAACTGCCCATCACGGCCAAA
AGTTCGCCCGGATAGGCCACGCCGCAAACTGAGTTTCAAATTGGTAATTGGACCCTTTATTAAGATTTCA
CACAGATCAGCCGACTGCGAATAGAAACTCACCGTTCTTGAGCAAATGTTTCCTGGGCGCCGGTATGTGT
CGCTCGTTGCAGAATAGTCCGCGTGTCCGGTTGACCAGCTGCCGCCATCCGGAGCCCGGCTGATTGACCG
CCCCAAAGATGTCCATATTGTGCCAGGCATAGGTGAGGTTCTCGGCTAGTTGGCCGCTCCCTGAACCGGA
GTCCTCCGGCGGACTGGGTGGCCGGAGCGTGCCGTAGTTTTTGGCCTGCCCGAAGCCCTGGTTAATGCAG
CTCTGCGAAGCCGCTCCGCTGTCACCCTGCAATGATAGGGGATCTCAAATATCAACTACAAGCGTTATGC
TCATCTAACCCCGAACAAAAAGTACCCCGAAGTATCCTACGAAGTAGGTTTATACTTTTATTTATTTTTT
GTGCATCTAGGATCAGCTTAAAATATCTGGTTGTTATATTTTTTGTAAAAAAGAATATAGTCGAAAATGA
ATGCCTTTAGATGTCTTGATCATGATATGATCTCAAAAATTGTCTTATATAGCGAGAACAGCTACCAGAA
TAATCTGTTTCGTGTCACTATTTGTTTGTGCAATTGCGGTTTGGGATTTTTGTGGGTCGCAGTTCTCACG
CCGCAGACAATTTGATGTTGCAATCGCAGTTCCTATAGATCAAGTGAACTTAAGATGTATGCACATGTAC
TACTCACATTGTTCAGATGCTCGGCAGATGGGTGTTTGCTGCCTCCGCGAATTAATAGCTCCTGATCCTC
TTGGCCCATTGCCGGGATTTTTCACACTTTCCCCTGCTTACCCACCCAAAACCAATCACCACCCCAATCA
CTCAAAAAACAAACAAAAATAAGAAGCGAGAGGAGTTTTGGCACAGCACTTTGTGTTTAATTGATGGCGT
AAACCGCTTGGAGCTTCGTCACGAAACCGCTGACAAAATGCAACTGAAGGCGGACATTGACGCTACGTAA
CGCTACAAACGGTGGCGAAAGAGATAGCGGACGCAGCGGCGAAAGAGACGGCGATATTTCTGTGGACAGA
GAAGGAGGCAAACAGCGCTGACTTTGAGTGGAATGTCATTTTGAGTGAGAGGTAATCGAAAGAACCTGGT
ACATCAAATACCCTTGGATCGAAGTAAATTTAAAACTGATCAGATAAGTTCAATGATATCCAGTGCAGTA
AAAAAAAAAAATGTTTTTTTTATCTACTTTCCGCAAAAATGGGTTTTATTAACTTACATACATACTAGAA
TTGGCCGCTCTAGCCCCCCCTCGAATGTTCTCTCTCTTCTCTTCTCTCTCTCTTTCTCGAATGTTCTCTC
TCTTCTCTTCTCTCTCTCTTTCTCGAGGTCATCAAGCTTAGGAG
Features (pLannotate 1.2.2; 16 found; start..end, strand, type, name):
    907..946     +  misc_feature   MCS (fragment): pBluescript multiple cloning site
    947..972     -  misc_feature   MCS (fragment): pBluescript multiple cloning site
   1470..1832    +  CDS            COAT_BPPP7: Experimental evidence at protein level: Swiss-Prot protein existence level 1. Forms the phage shell; binds to the phage RNA. From Pseudomonas phage PP7 (Bacteriophage PP7).
   1848..2564    +  CDS            EGFP: EGFP is a basic (constitutively fluorescent) green fluorescent protein published in 1996, derived from Aequorea victoria. It is reported to be a rapidly-maturing weak dimer with moderate acid sensitivity.
   2611..3329    +  CDS            EGFP (fragment): the original enhanced GFP (Yang et al., 1996) mammalian codon-optimized
   4150..4848    +  CDS            Or2a (fragment): OR2A_DROME - Also known as AN4, DOR2F.1, dor62, OR2F.1. Experimental evidence at transcript level: Swiss-Prot protein existence level 2. Odorant receptor which mediates acceptance or avoidance behavior, depending on its substrates. The odorant receptor repertoire encodes a large collection of odor stimuli that vary widely in identity, intensity, and duration. May form a complex with Orco to form odorant-sensing units, providing sensitive and prolonged odorant signaling and calcium permeability. From Drosophila melanogaster (Fruit fly).
   4835..5067    +  misc_feature   P element 3' end: P element 3' end
   5067..5569    +  gene           mini-white (fragment): white; This modified version of the white gene lacks part of the first intron.
   5570..5639    -  misc_feature   bom (fragment): basis of mobility region from pBR322
   5741..5776    -  CDS            rop (fragment): Rop protein, which maintains plasmids at low copy number; rop
   5871..5975    +  promoter       AmpR promoter: bla
   5976..6836    +  CDS            AmpR: β-lactamase; bla; confers resistance to ampicillin, carbenicillin, and related antibiotics
   7007..7595    +  rep_origin     ori: high-copy-number ColE1/pMB1/pBR322/pUC origin of replication
   7601..7829    +  CDS            mini-white (fragment): Drosophila white gene eye color pigment; white; This is a modified version of the white gene lacking part of the first intron.
   7830..8415    +  misc_feature   P element 5' end: No description available
   8426..12528   -  gene           mini-white: white; This modified version of the white gene lacks part of the first intron.
