[The description below was written by a language model from this plasmid's Addgene catalogue record and pLannotate feature annotations shown in this document.]
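Description:
pHsp83-NLS-HA-2xPCP-2xGFP is a 12.6 kb Drosophila expression and transgenesis plasmid built on the pHsp83 backbone, a pCaSpeR-type vector designed for P element-mediated germline transformation. The annotated P element 5' and 3' ends are the sequences recognised by P transposase, and they allow the intervening DNA to be mobilised into the fly genome. A full-length mini-white gene, a shortened version of the white eye-colour gene, serves as the visible marker for identifying transformant flies in a white mutant background. In bacteria the plasmid is maintained through a ColE1/pMB1-type origin and selected with ampicillin via the β-lactamase gene. The catalogue lists it as low copy. Several short fragments annotated as mini-white, Or2a, rop and bom appear to be backbone remnants or flanking genomic sequence rather than functional parts of the design.

The payload is a fusion protein expressed from the Hsp83 promoter, which the catalogue names but the feature table does not annotate. According to the construct name, it consists of a nuclear localisation signal, an HA epitope tag, two copies of the PP7 bacteriophage coat protein (PCP) and two copies of EGFP at the C terminus. The automated annotation detects one PP7 coat protein reading frame followed by two EGFP coding sequences. The second PCP copy, the NLS and the HA tag are not called, although unannotated sequence lies upstream of the detected PCP. PCP binds PP7 RNA stem-loops with high affinity, so the fluorescent fusion decorates reporter transcripts that carry these hairpins, while the NLS keeps unbound protein in the nucleus and so reduces cytoplasmic background. The plasmid is intended for generating transgenic flies in which reporter mRNAs can be labelled and imaged in living tissue, in the context of an RNA biosensor for visualising translation.
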