Addgene plasmid #71243: pHsp83-NLS-HA-2xPCP-2xGFP
Purpose: Used to label reporter mRNAs. Drosophila expression of the PCP protein fused to EGFP.
Depositing lab: Anne Ephrussi. Depositing organization: European Molecular Biology Laboratory (EMBL), Heidelberg. Publication: Translation. An RNA biosensor for imaging the first round of translation from single cells to living animals. Halstead JM, Lionnet T, Wilbertz JH, Wippich F, Ephrussi A, Singer RH, Chao JA. Science. 2015 Mar 20;347(6228):1367-671. doi: 10.1126/science.aaa3380. PubMed 25792328.
Backbone
  Vector backbone: pHsp83
  Vector type: Insect Expression ; P element-mediated germline transformation
Growth in bacteria
  Bacterial resistance: Ampicillin, 100 μg/mL
  Growth temperature: 37°C
  Growth strain: DH5alpha
  Copy number: Low Copy
Gene/Insert
  Gene/Insert name: 2xPCP-2xGFP (alt name: NLS-PCP-GFP)
  Promoter: Hsp83
  Tag / fusion protein: EGFP (C terminal on insert)
  Cloning method: Unknown
  Sequencing primers: 5′ pCasper-F
Terms and licenses: Academic/Nonprofit Terms; Industry Terms: Not Available to Industry
How to cite: pHsp83-NLS-HA-2xPCP-2xGFP was a gift from Anne Ephrussi (Addgene plasmid # 71243 ; http://n2t.net/addgene:71243 ; RRID:Addgene_71243)
