>Addgene plasmid #71243 | pHsp83-NLS-HA-2xPCP-2xGFP | addgene partial sequence | sequence record 132229 | HA-F1 5'-GCTACCCCTACGACGTGCCC-3'
TAACATGCTAGCCTCCAAAACCATCGTTCTTTCGGTCGGCGAGGCTACTCGCACTCTGACTGAGATCCAG
TCCACCGCAGACCGTCAGATCTTCGAAGAGAAGGTCGGGCCTCTGGTGGGTCGGCTGCGCCTCACGGCTT
CGCTCCGTCAAAACGGAGCCAAGACCGCGTATCGCGTCAACCTAAAACTGGATCAGGCGGACGTCGTTGA
TTCCGGACTTCCGAAAGTGCGCTACACTCAGGTATGGTCGCACGACGTGACAATCGTTGCGAATAGCACC
GAGGCCTCGCGCAAATCGTTGTACGATTTGACCAAGTCCCTCGTCGCGACCTCGCAGGTCGAAGATCTTG
TCGTCAACCTTGTGCCGCTGGGCCGTGCGGATCCGCTAGCCTCCAAAACCATCGTTCTTTCGGTCGGCGA
GGCTACTCGCACTCTGACTGAGATCCAGTCCACCGCAGACCGTCAGATCTTCGAAGAGAAGGTCGGGCCT
CTGGTGGGTCGGCTGCGCCTCACGGCTTCGCTCCGTCAAAACGGAGCCAAGACCGCGTATCGCGTCAACC
TAAAACTGGATCAGGCGGACGTCGTTGATTCCGGACTTCCGAAAGTGCGCTACACTCAGGTATGGTCGCA
CGACGTGACAATCGTTGCGAATAGCACCGAGGCCTCGCGCAAATCGTTGTACGATTTGACCAAGTCCCTC
GTCGCGACCTCGCAGGTCGAAGATCTTGTCGTCAACCTTGTGCCGCTGGGCCGTGATTCTAGACACGTGT
TGGTGAGCAAGG
