>Addgene plasmid #71243 | pHsp83-NLS-HA-2xPCP-2xGFP | addgene partial sequence | sequence record 132230 | pUASp-3 5'-AGGTTTAACCAGGGGATGCT-3'
ATGTTTACTCTTGACCATGGGTTTAGGTATAATGTTATCAAGCTCCTCGAGTTAACGTTACGTTAACGTT
AACGTTCGAGGTCGACTCTAGAGGTACCGGCCACGCGTTTACTTGTACAGCTCGTCCATGCCGAGAGTGA
TCCCGGCGGCGGTCACGAACTCCAGCAGGACCATGTGATCGCGCTTCTCGTTGGGGTCTTTGCTCAGGGC
GGACTGGGTGCTCAGGTAGTGGTTGTCGGGCAGCAGCACGGGGCCGTCGCCGATGGGGGTGTTCTGCTGG
TAGTGGTCGGCGAGCTGCACGCTGCCGTCCTCGATGTTGTGGCGGATCTTGAAGTTCACCTTGATGCCGT
TCTTCTGCTTGTCGGCCATGATATAGACGTTGTGGCTGTTGTAGTTGTACTCCAGCTTGTGCCCCAGGAT
GTTGCCGTCCTCCTTGAAGTCGATGCCCTTCAGCTCGATGCGGTTCACCAGGGTGTCGCCCTCGAACTTC
ACCTCGGCGCGGGTCTTGTAGTTGCCGTCGTCCTTGAAGAAGATGGTGCGCTCCTGGACGTAGCCTTCGG
GCATGGCGGACTTGAAGAAGTCGTGCTGCTTCATGTGGTCGGGGTAGCGGCTGAAGCACTGCACGCCGTA
GGTCAGGGTGGTCACGAGGGTGGGCCAGGGCACGGGCAGCTTGCCGGTGGTGCAGATGAACTTCAGGGTC
AGCTTGCCGTAG
